>Addgene plasmid #191529 | AAVS1_Puro_H2BK_mNG_hSLBP(18-108) | addgene full sequence | sequence record 378106 | Addgene NGS Result
TCGCGCGTTTCGGTGATGACGGTGAAAACCTCTGACACATGCAGCTCCCGGAGACGGTCACAGCTTGTCT
GTAAGCGGATGCCGGGAGCAGACAAGCCCGTCAGGGCGCGTCAGCGGGTGTTGGCGGGTGTCGGGGCTGG
CTTAACTATGCGGCATCAGAGCAGATTGTACTGAGAGTGCACCATATGCGGTGTGAAATACCGCACAGAT
GCGTAAGGAGAAAATACCGCATCAGGCGCCATTCGCCATTCAGGCTGCGCAACTGTTGGGAAGGGCGATC
GGTGCGGGCCTCTTCGCTATTACGCCAGAATTCGCCCTTTGCTTTCTCTGACCAGCATTCTCTCCCCTGG
GCCTGTGCCGCTTTCTGTCTGCAGCTTGTGGCCTGGGTCACCTCTACGGCTGGCCCAGATCCTTCCCTGC
CGCCTCCTTCAGGTTCCGTCTTCCTCCACTCCCTCTTCCCCTTGCTCTCTGCTGTGTTGCTGCCCAAGGA
TGCTCTTTCCGGAGCACTTCCTTCTCGGCGCTGCACCACGTGATGTCCTCTGAGCGGATCCTCCCCGTGT
CTGGGTCCTCTCCGGGCATCTCTCCTCCCTCACCCAACCCCATGCCGTCTTCACTCGCTGGGTTCCCTTT
TCCTTCTCCTTCTGGGGCCTGTGCCATCTCTCGTTTCTTAGGATGGCCTTCTCCGACGGATGTCTCCCTT
GCGTCCCGCCTCCCCTTCTTGTAGGCCTGCATCATCACCGTTTTTCTGGACAACCCCAAAGTACCCCGTC
TCCCTGGCTTTAGCCACCTCTCCATCCTCTTGCTTTCTTTGCCTGGACACCCCGTTCTCCTGTGGATTCG
GGTCACCTCTCACTCCTTTCATTTGGGCAGCTCCCCTACCCCCCTTACCTCTCTAGTCTGTGCTAGCTCT
TCCAGCCCCCTGTCATGGCATCTTCCAGGGGTCCGAGAGCTCAGCTAGTCTTCTTCCTCCAACCCGGGCC
CCTATGTCCACTTCAGGACAGCATGTTTGCTGCCTCCAGGGATCCTGTGTCCCCGAGCTGGGACCACCTT
ATATTCCCAGGGCCGGTTAATGTGGCTCTGGTTCTGGGTACTTTTATCTGTCCCCTCCACCCCACAGTGG
GGCAAGCTTCTGACCTCTTCTCTTCCTCCCACAGGGCCTCGAGAGATCTGGCGGCGGAGAGGGCAGAGGA
AGTCTTCTAACATGCGGTGACGTGGAGGAGAATCCCGGCCCTAGCACCGAGTACAAGCCCACGGTGCGCC
TCGCCACCCGCGACGACGTCCCCAGGGCCGTACGCACCCTCGCCGCCGCGTTCGCCGACTACCCCGCCAC
GCGCCACACCGTCGATCCGGACCGCCACATCGAGCGGGTCACCGAGCTGCAAGAACTCTTCCTCACGCGC
GTCGGGCTCGACATCGGCAAGGTGTGGGTCGCGGACGACGGCGCCGCGGTGGCGGTCTGGACCACGCCGG
AGAGCGTCGAAGCGGGGGCGGTGTTCGCCGAGATCGGCCCGCGCATGGCCGAGTTGAGCGGTTCCCGGCT
GGCCGCGCAGCAACAGATGGAAGGCCTCCTGGCGCCGCACCGGCCCAAGGAGCCCGCGTGGTTCCTGGCC
ACCGTCGGCGTCTCGCCCGACCACCAGGGCAAGGGTCTGGGCAGCGCCGTCGTGCTCCCCGGAGTGGAGG
CGGCCGAGCGCGCCGGGGTGCCCGCCTTCCTGGAGACCTCCGCGCCCCGCAACCTCCCCTTCTACGAGCG
GCTCGGCTTCACCGTCACCGCCGACGTCGAGGTGCCCGAAGGACCGCGCACCTGGTGCATGACCCGCAAG
CCCGGTGCCTGATCTAGACAGACATGATAAGATACATTGATGAGTTTGGACAAACCACAACTAGAATGCA
GTGAAAAAAATGCTTTATTTGTGAAATTTGTGATGCTATTGCTTTATTTGTAACCATTATAAGCTGCAAT
AAACAAGTTAACAACAACAATTGCATTCATTTTATGTTTCAGGTTCAGGGGGAGGTGTGGGAGGTTTTTT
AATGCAGGACTAGTGAAACAAACATGACTGTGTCCAGCTTTCTCTAAGACAGTGTAGAATGGCTCTGAAA
AGAGCCTTTGTTTTCCAGTTTTCACAACCTCGCTCCTTATTTGGCCTTATGGTGGCTCTCAGTCTTCTTA
GGCAGCAGCACGGCCTGGATATTGGGCAAGACACCACCCTGCGCGATGGTGACTTTGCCCAGCAGCTTGT
TGAGCTCCTCGTCGTTGCGGATGGCCAGTTGGAGGTGACGCGGGATGATACGGGTCTTCTTGTTGTCGCG
GGCCGCATTGCCAGCCAGCTCCAGGATCTCAGCGGTCAGGTACTCCAGCACCGCAGCCAGGTACACTGGC
GCGCCGGCTCCAACCCGCTCGGCATAATTACCCTTGCGGAGCAGGCGGTGCACTCGGCCCACGGGGAACT
GAAGCCCAGCCCGAGAAGAGCGGGTCTTGGCCTTGGCGCGAGCTTTACCGCCTTGCTTGCCACGTCCAGA
CATACTGGTCACAACTTACTGAAAGTAGCCAACGAGGAAAGGCAGCGCCTTTTATAAACACTATTGGGCG
CGAAAAAGAAGATATGTCATTGGTTAGGGTTGTAGCTTAGTTTTAACCAATGGAAGTACGTCTTTTGGAT
TTGCAGATTGGGTTGATTGGGTATAACTAACCTCTGACGTCACCCTAATAACCACCAATCAGATACAGGA
CTTTCACTCTTCACCTTATTTGCATGAGAGGTCCTATATAAAAACGACTCCTGGTACCTTGCTCCCATTA
CTTCCCGTTTTCTCGATCTGCTGCTCGTCTCAGGCTCGTAGTTCGCCTTCAACTGTACCATGGTGAGCAA
GGGCGAGGAGGATAACATGGCCTCTCTCCCAGCGACACATGAGTTACACATCTTTGGCTCCATCAACGGT
GTGGACTTTGACATGGTGGGTCAGGGCACCGGCAATCCAAATGATGGTTATGAGGAGTTAAACCTGAAGT
CCACCAAGGGTGACCTCCAGTTCTCCCCCTGGATTCTGGTCCCTCATATCGGGTATGGCTTCCATCAGTA
CCTGCCCTACCCTGACGGGATGTCGCCTTTCCAGGCCGCTATGGTAGATGGCTCCGGATACCAAGTCCAT
CGCACAATGCAGTTTGAAGATGGTGCCTCCCTTACTGTTAACTACCGCTACACCTACGAGGGAAGCCACA
TCAAAGGAGAGGCCCAGGTGAAGGGGACTGGTTTCCCTGCTGACGGTCCTGTGATGACCAACTCGCTGAC
CGCTGCGGACTGGTGCAGGTCGAAGAAGACTTACCCCAACGACAAAACCATCATCAGTACCTTTAAGTGG
AGTTACACCACTGGAAATGGCAAGCGCTACCGGAGCACTGCGCGGACCACCTACACCTTTGCCAAGCCAA
TGGCGGCTAACTATCTGAAGAACCAGCCGATGTACGTGTTCCGTAAGACGGAGCTCAAGCACTCCAAGAC
CGAGCTCAACTTCAAGGAGTGGCAAAAGGCCTTTACCGATGTGATGGGCATGGACGAGCTGTACAAGGGA
TATCCATCACACTGGCGGCCGCTCGAGGCCAGCCCGCCGTCCCCCGCGCGATGGAGCCTGGGACGGAAGC
GCAGAGCCGACGGCAGGCGCTGGAGGCCCGAAGACGCCGAGGAGGCAGAGCACCGCGGCGCCGAGCGCAG
ACCCGAGAGCTTTACCACTCCTGAAGGCCCTAAACCCCGTTCCAGATGCTCTGACTGGGCAAGTGCAGTT
GAAGAAGATGAAATGAGGACCAGAGTTAACAAAGAAATGGCAAGATATAAAAGGAAACTCCTCATCAATG
ACTTTGGAAGAGAGAGAAAATGATAATGTACAAAAGCGTCTTAAAGCCCAACCCCAAAGGCTCTTTTAAG
AGCCACTTAAATTATCGATATTAGAGCTGTAAACACGTGTTCCTAATCCAGGCTTAAATTCGGGCGATCT
TTTTAAAGGGATTATCATGATCTTATCACACTGAGTAATGCATGCAGTGCTTGTAATCGAGTCTGGCTAA
GGAGAAGCCACATACACTTTGTTAGTACTGAGTGAGGAATATGGCGCCTAAAAAATTAGGGATGTGCAGG
AAACTTGTGTTAACAGAAAGTGCTTCCTGGCTCTTGGCGCGAAAATGGATACTTCCGTTGTGTCGAGTGC
TGTGACTTCCTGTTAGAACTTGTTGAAAGCCTATTGTGTCACGTGTACTTTCCACCATGTAATGGCGTTC
TAACGTGAGTTTATATATTAGTAAATTTGGTTCCCGATGGCGTTCCAGTACGTATGGCTTTCGCTCGAGC
AGTTACCTTATTTAACCTCTTCTAGGCTGTACCCAGCTCTGCCTTGCTTTGCTTCCCCCTCACCCCCTGA
TTCCATCTCTGCAGCCCACGGGACATCGGGAAGATGCCAGACCACCAGGCAGGATAGTCTGCAAGGGTAA
GGGGAGGAGCACAGCGTCGACAGTACTAAGCTTTACTAGGGACAGGATTGGTGACAGAAAAGCCCCATCC
TTAGGCCTCCTCCTTCCTAGTCTCCTGATATTGGGTCTAACCCCCACCTCCTGTTAGGCAGATTCCTTAT
CTGGTGACACACCCCCATTTCCTGGAGCCATCTCTCTCCTTGCCAGAACCTCTAAGGTTTGCTTACGATG
GAGCCAGAGAGGATCCTGGGAGGGAGAGCTTGGCAGGGGGTGGGAGGGAAGGGGGGGATGCGTGACCTGC
CCGGTTCTCAGTGGCCACCCTGCGCTACCCTCTCCCAGAACCTGAGCTGCTCTGACGCGGCTGTCTGGTG
CGTTTCACTGATCCTGGTGCTGCAGCTTCCTTACACTTCCCAAGAGGAGAAGCAGTTTGGAAAAACAAAA
TCAGAATAAGTTGGTCCTGAGTTCTAACTTTGGCTCTTCACCTTTCTAGTCCCCAATTTATATTGTTCCT
CCGTGCGTCAGTTTTACCTGTGAGATAAGGCCAGTAGCCAGCCCCGTCCTGGCAGGGCTGTGGTGAGGAG
GGGGGTGTCCGTGTGGAAAACTCCCTTTGTGAGAATGGTGCGTCCTAGGTGTTCACCAGGTCGTGGCCGC
CTCTACTCCCTTTCTCTTTCTCCATCCTTCTTTCCTTAAAGAGTCCCCAGTGCTATCTGGGACATATTCC
TCCGCCCAGAGCAGGGTCCCGCTTCCCTAAGGCCCTGCTCTGGGCTTCTGGGTTTGAGTCCTTGGCAAGC
CCAGGAGAGGCGCTCAGGCTTCCCTGTCCCCCTTCCTCGTCCACCATCTCATGCCCCTGGCTCTCCTGCC
CCTTCCCTACAGGGGTTCCTGGCTCTGCTCTAAGGGCGAATTCTGCATTAATGAATCGGCCAACGCGCGG
GGAGAGGCGGTTTGCGTATTGGGCGCTCTTCCGCTTCCTCGCTCACTGACTCGCTGCGCTCGGTCGTTCG
GCTGCGGCGAGCGGTATCAGCTCACTCAAAGGCGGTAATACGGTTATCCACAGAATCAGGGGATAACGCA
GGAAAGAACATGTGAGCAAAAGGCCAGCAAAAGGCCAGGAACCGTAAAAAGGCCGCGTTGCTGGCGTTTT
TCCATAGGCTCCGCCCCCCTGACGAGCATCACAAAAATCGACGCTCAAGTCAGAGGTGGCGAAACCCGAC
AGGACTATAAAGATACCAGGCGTTTCCCCCTGGAAGCTCCCTCGTGCGCTCTCCTGTTCCGACCCTGCCG
CTTACCGGATACCTGTCCGCCTTTCTCCCTTCGGGAAGCGTGGCGCTTTCTCATAGCTCACGCTGTAGGT
ATCTCAGTTCGGTGTAGGTCGTTCGCTCCAAGCTGGGCTGTGTGCACGAACCCCCCGTTCAGCCCGACCG
CTGCGCCTTATCCGGTAACTATCGTCTTGAGTCCAACCCGGTAAGACACGACTTATCGCCACTGGCAGCA
GCCACTGGTAACAGGATTAGCAGAGCGAGGTATGTAGGCGGTGCTACAGAGTTCTTGAAGTGGTGGCCTA
ACTACGGCTACACTAGAAGAACAGTATTTGGTATCTGCGCTCTGCTGAAGCCAGTTACCTTCGGAAAAAG
AGTTGGTAGCTCTTGATCCGGCAAACAAACCACCGCTGGTAGCGGTGGTTTTTTTGTTTGCAAGCAGCAG
ATTACGCGCAGAAAAAAAGGATCTCAAGAAGATCCTTTGATCTTTTCTACGGGGTCTGACGCTCAGTGGA
ACGAAAACTCACGTTAAGGGATTTTGGTCATGAGATTATCAAAAAGGATCTTCACCTAGATCCTTTTAAA
TTAAAAATGAAGTTTTAAATCAATCTAAAGTATATATGAGTAAACTTGGTCTGACAGTTACCAATGCTTA
ATCAGTGAGGCACCTATCTCAGCGATCTGTCTATTTCGTTCATCCATAGTTGCCTGACTCCCCGTCGTGT
AGATAACTACGATACGGGAGGGCTTACCATCTGGCCCCAGTGCTGCAATGATACCGCGAGACCCACGCTC
ACCGGCTCCAGATTTATCAGCAATAAACCAGCCAGCCGGAAGGGCCGAGCGCAGAAGTGGTCCTGCAACT
TTATCCGCCTCCATCCAGTCTATTAATTGTTGCCGGGAAGCTAGAGTAAGTAGTTCGCCAGTTAATAGTT
TGCGCAACGTTGTTGCCATTGCTACAGGCATCGTGGTGTCACGCTCGTCGTTTGGTATGGCTTCATTCAG
CTCCGGTTCCCAACGATCAAGGCGAGTTACATGATCCCCCATGTTGTGCAAAAAAGCGGTTAGCTCCTTC
GGTCCTCCGATCGTTGTCAGAAGTAAGTTGGCCGCAGTGTTATCACTCATGGTTATGGCAGCACTGCATA
ATTCTCTTACTGTCATGCCATCCGTAAGATGCTTTTCTGTGACTGGTGAGTACTCAACCAAGTCATTCTG
AGAATAGTGTATGCGGCGACCGAGTTGCTCTTGCCCGGCGTCAATACGGGATAATACCGCGCCACATAGC
AGAACTTTAAAAGTGCTCATCATTGGAAAACGTTCTTCGGGGCGAAAACTCTCAAGGATCTTACCGCTGT
TGAGATCCAGTTCGATGTAACCCACTCGTGCACCCAACTGATCTTCAGCATCTTTTACTTTCACCAGCGT
TTCTGGGTGAGCAAAAACAGGAAGGCAAAATGCCGCAAAAAAGGGAATAAGGGCGACACGGAAATGTTGA
ATACTCATACTCTTCCTTTTTCAATATTATTGAAGCATTTATCAGGGTTATTGTCTCATGAGCGGATACA
TATTTGAATGTATTTAGAAAAATAAACAAATAGGGGTTCCGCGCACATTTCCCCGAAAAGTGCCACCTGA
CGTCTAAGAAACCATTATTATCATGACATTAACCTATAAAAATAGGCGTATCACGAGGCCCTTTCGTC
Features (pLannotate 1.2.2; 17 found; start..end, strand, type, name):
    137..236     +  misc_feature   bom (fragment): basis of mobility region from pBR322
    242..308     -  CDS            lacZα (fragment): LacZα fragment of β-galactosidase; lacZ fragment
    320..1123    +  misc_feature   HA-L: left homology arm from the adeno-associated virus integration site (AAVS1) within intron 1 of the human PPP1R12C gene
   1130..1155    +  misc_feature   SA: splice acceptor site
   1236..1832    +  CDS            PuroR (fragment): puromycin N-acetyltransferase; pac from Streptomyces; confers resistance to puromycin
   1848..1969    -  polyA_signal   SV40 poly(A) signal: SV40 polyadenylation signal
   2064..2110    -  ncRNA          Histone3: Accession: RF00032 - Histone 3' UTR stem-loop
   2140..2523    -  CDS            H2AC12: H2A1H_HUMAN - Also known as HIST1H2AH HIST1H2AI. Experimental evidence at protein level: Swiss-Prot protein existence level 1. Core component of nucleosome. Nucleosomes wrap and compact DNA into chromatin, limiting DNA accessibility to the cellular machineries which require DNA as a template. Histones thereby play a central role in transcription regulation, DNA repair, DNA replication and chromosomal stability. DNA accessibility is regulated via a complex set of post-translational modifications of histones, also called histone code, and nucleosome remodeling. From Homo sapiens (Human).
   2860..3567    +  CDS            mNeonGreen: mNeonGreen is a basic (constitutively fluorescent) green/yellow fluorescent protein published in 2013, derived from Branchiostoma lanceolatum. It is reported to be a very rapidly-maturing monomer with moderate acid sensitivity.
   3595..3870    +  CDS            SLBP (fragment): SLBP_HUMAN - Also known as HBP. Experimental evidence at protein level: Swiss-Prot protein existence level 1. RNA-binding protein involved in the histone pre-mRNA processing. Binds the stem-loop structure of replication-dependent histone pre-mRNAs and contributes to efficient 3'-end processing by stabilizing the complex between histone pre-mRNA and U7 small nuclear ribonucleoprotein (snRNP), via the histone downstream element (HDE). Plays an important role in targeting mature histone mRNA from the nucleus to the cytoplasm and to the translation machinery. Stabilizes mature histone mRNA and cou
   3903..3949    +  ncRNA          Histone3: Accession: RF00032 - Histone 3' UTR stem-loop
   4515..5351    +  misc_feature   HA-R: right homology arm from the adeno-associated virus integration site (AAVS1) within intron 1 of the human PPP1R12C gene
   5363..5416    -  CDS            lacI (fragment): lac repressor; lacI; The lac repressor binds to the lac operator to inhibit transcription in E. coli. This inhibition can be relieved by adding lactose or isopropyl-β-D-thiogalactopyranoside (IPTG).
   5599..6187    -  rep_origin     ori: high-copy-number ColE1/pMB1/pBR322/pUC origin of replication
   6358..7218    -  CDS            AmpR: β-lactamase; bla; confers resistance to ampicillin, carbenicillin, and related antibiotics
   7219..7323    -  promoter       AmpR promoter: bla
   7418..35      +  CDS            rop (fragment) (across the origin): Rop protein, which maintains plasmids at low copy number; rop
