[The description below was written by a language model from this plasmid's Addgene catalogue record and pLannotate feature annotations shown in this document.]
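Description:
AAVS1_Puro_H2BK_mNG_hSLBP(18-108) is a homology-directed repair donor plasmid for inserting a fluorescent reporter cassette into the AAVS1 safe harbor locus of human cells. It derives from the AAVS1_Puro_PGK1_3xFLAG_Twin_Strep backbone and is maintained in E. coli through a high-copy ColE1/pUC-type origin with ampicillin resistance (AmpR under its own bla promoter). The remaining bacterial annotations (bom, lacZα, lacI and rop fragments) are backbone remnants. The catalogue lists a total size of 7412 bp, and the sequenced record is 7,418 nt.

The integration cassette is flanked by left and right homology arms matching intron 1 of human PPP1R12C. Directly after the left arm sit a splice acceptor and a promoterless puromycin N-acetyltransferase coding sequence, followed by an SV40 polyadenylation signal. This is a gene-trap layout in which puromycin resistance should depend on splicing into the endogenous PPP1R12C transcript, favouring recovery of correctly targeted clones.

Downstream lies the probe: mNeonGreen fused at the N terminus of residues 18-108 of human stem-loop binding protein (SLBP). According to the depositor, its expression is driven by the human HIST1H2BK promoter and 3'UTR, and a histone 3' stem-loop is annotated just after the fusion. The promoter fragment appears to come from a divergent histone gene pair, since an H2A coding sequence (annotated as H2AC12) with its own stem-loop lies upstream in the opposite orientation.

The record calls the insert an "SLBP probe" but does not say what it reports. The donor is meant to be co-delivered with an eSpCas9(1.1) plasmid carrying an AAVS1-targeting guide, which cuts the locus and stimulates targeted integration.
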