Addgene plasmid #191529: AAVS1_Puro_H2BK_mNG_hSLBP(18-108)
Purpose: Donor for targeted integration of mNG_hSLBP(18-108) probe to the AAVS1 safe harbor locus
Depositing lab: Yannick Doyon. Depositing organization: Universite Laval.
Backbone
  Vector backbone: AAVS1_Puro_PGK1_3xFLAG_Twin_Strep (Addgene plasmid # 68375)
  Backbone size w/o insert (bp): 5737
  Total vector size (bp): 7412
  Vector type: Mammalian Expression, CRISPR, Synthetic Biology
  Selectable markers: Puromycin
Growth in bacteria
  Bacterial resistance: Ampicillin, 100 μg/mL
  Growth temperature: 37°C
  Growth strain: DH5alpha
  Copy number: High Copy
Gene/Insert
  Gene/Insert name: H2BK_mNG_hSLBP(18-108) (alt name: SLBP probe)
  Species: H. sapiens (human), Synthetic
  GenBank ID: 7884
  Tag / fusion protein: mNeonGreen (mNG) (N terminal on insert)
Terms and licenses: Academic/Nonprofit Terms; Industry Terms: Not Available to Industry
Depositor comments: -mNG_hSLBP(18-108) expression is driven by the human HIST1H2BK promoter and 3'UTR sequences. -Use in combination with eSpCas9(1.1)_No_FLAG_AAVS1_T2 (Plasmid #79888)
How to cite: AAVS1_Puro_H2BK_mNG_hSLBP(18-108) was a gift from Yannick Doyon (Addgene plasmid # 191529 ; http://n2t.net/addgene:191529 ; RRID:Addgene_191529)
